Addgene plasmid #42720: TAL3257
Depositing lab: Keith Joung. Depositing organization: Massachusetts General Hospital. Publication: Targeted gene disruption in somatic zebrafish cells using engineered TALENs. Sander JD, Cade L, Khayter C, Reyon D, Peterson RT, Joung JK, Yeh JR. Nat Biotechnol. 2011 Aug 5;29(8):697-8. doi: 10.1038/nbt.1934. PubMed 21822241.
Backbone
  Vector backbone: JDS70
  Backbone manufacturer: Addgene plasmid #32285
  Backbone size w/o insert (bp): 6447
  Vector type: Mammalian Expression ; T7
Growth in bacteria
  Bacterial resistance: Ampicillin, 100 μg/mL
  Growth temperature: 37°C
  Growth strain: XL1 Blue
  Copy number: High Copy
Gene/Insert
  Gene/Insert name: ZebrafishCommunity-foxl2-right (alt name: foxl2)
  Species: D. rerio (zebrafish)
  Insert size (bp): 1640
  Promoter: CMV
  Tag / fusion protein: 3X Flag (N terminal on backbone); WT FOKI (C terminal on backbone)
  Cloning method: Restriction Enzyme; 5′ cloning site N/A (destroyed during cloning); 3′ cloning site N/A (destroyed during cloning)
  Sequencing primers: 5′ CMV-F; 3′ BGH-rev
Terms and licenses: Academic/Nonprofit Terms; Industry Terms: Not Available to Industry
Depositor comments: Target binding site: TCGGTCTTTCTCCGCTGA It is strongly recommended that users perform a diagnostic digest to verify this plasmid prior to use. For example, a double digest of the plasmid with BamHI and KpnI should result in two bands at 2.3kb and 5.8kb.
How to cite: TAL3257 was a gift from Keith Joung (Addgene plasmid # 42720 ; http://n2t.net/addgene:42720 ; RRID:Addgene_42720)
