[The description below was written by a language model from this plasmid's Addgene catalogue record.]
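Description:
TAL3257 is a TALEN expression plasmid built on the JDS70 backbone (about 6.4 kb without insert), a vector classed as mammalian expression with an additional T7 promoter. It is maintained in E. coli as a high-copy plasmid under ampicillin selection. The insert, about 1.6 kb, is an engineered TAL effector repeat array named ZebrafishCommunity-foxl2-right, designed to recognise a site in the zebrafish (D. rerio) foxl2 gene. It was placed into the backbone by restriction cloning that destroyed both cloning sites.

The backbone supplies the remaining parts of the nuclease. A 3X FLAG tag sits at the N terminus for detection, and a wild-type FokI cleavage domain is fused at the C terminus, so the repeat array is expressed as a complete TAL effector nuclease monomer. Transcription is driven by the CMV promoter in cultured cells. The T7 designation indicates that the coding sequence can also be transcribed in vitro to make mRNA, which is the usual route for delivery into zebrafish embryos by injection. The use of a BGH reverse sequencing primer suggests a BGH polyadenylation region downstream, though the record does not list it as a feature.

Because FokI cleaves only as a dimer, this "right" monomer is intended to be used with a matching "left" foxl2 TALEN that binds the opposite half-site. The pair then produces a double-strand break in the spacer between the two sites, and error-prone repair of that break generates indel mutations that disrupt foxl2. The associated work concerns targeted gene disruption in somatic zebrafish cells. No feature table was provided, so element positions and the partner plasmid's identity are not stated.
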