>Addgene plasmid #42720 | TAL3257 | depositor partial sequence | sequence record 57840 | TAL3257 sequence 2430 bps
TCTAGAGCTAGCACCATGGACTACAAAGACCATGACGGTGATTATAAAGATCATGACATCGATTACAAGG
ATGACGATGACAAGATGGCCCCCAAGAAGAAGAGGAAGGTGGGCATTCACCGCGGGGTACCTATGGTGGA
CTTGAGGACACTCGGTTATTCGCAACAGCAACAGGAGAAAATCAAGCCTAAGGTCAGGAGCACCGTCGCG
CAACACCACGAGGCGCTTGTGGGGCATGGCTTCACTCATGCGCATATTGTCGCGCTTTCACAGCACCCTG
CGGCGCTTGGGACGGTGGCTGTCAAATACCAAGATATGATTGCGGCCCTGCCCGAAGCCACGCACGAGGC
AATTGTAGGGGTCGGTAAACAGTGGTCGGGAGCGCGAGCACTTGAGGCGCTGCTGACTGTGGCGGGTGAG
CTTAGGGGGCCTCCGCTCCAGCTCGACACCGGGCAGCTGCTGAAGATCGCGAAGAGAGGGGGAGTAACAG
CGGTAGAGGCAGTGCACGCCTGGCGCAATGCGCTCACCGGGGCCCCCTTGAACCTGACCCCAGACCAGGT
AGTCGCAATCGCGTCACATGACGGGGGAAAGCAAGCCCTGGAAACCGTGCAAAGGTTGTTGCCGGTCCTT
TGTCAAGACCACGGCCTTACACCGGAGCAAGTCGTGGCCATTGCAAATAATAACGGTGGCAAACAGGCTC
TTGAGACGGTTCAGAGACTTCTCCCAGTTCTCTGTCAAGCCCACGGGCTGACTCCCGATCAAGTTGTAGC
GATTGCGAATAACAATGGAGGGAAACAAGCATTGGAGACTGTCCAACGGCTCCTTCCCGTGTTGTGTCAA
GCCCACGGTTTGACGCCTGCACAAGTGGTCGCCATCGCCTCGAATGGCGGCGGTAAGCAGGCGCTGGAAA
CAGTACAGCGCCTGCTGCCTGTACTGTGCCAGGATCATGGACTGACCCCAGACCAGGTAGTCGCAATCGC
GTCACATGACGGGGGAAAGCAAGCCCTGGAAACCGTGCAAAGGTTGTTGCCGGTCCTTTGTCAAGACCAC
GGCCTTACACCGGAGCAAGTCGTGGCCATTGCAAGCAATGGGGGTGGCAAACAGGCTCTTGAGACGGTTC
AGAGACTTCTCCCAGTTCTCTGTCAAGCCCACGGGCTGACTCCCGATCAAGTTGTAGCGATTGCGTCCAA
CGGTGGAGGGAAACAAGCATTGGAGACTGTCCAACGGCTCCTTCCCGTGTTGTGTCAAGCCCACGGTTTG
ACGCCTGCACAAGTGGTCGCCATCGCCTCGAATGGCGGCGGTAAGCAGGCGCTGGAAACAGTACAGCGCC
TGCTGCCTGTACTGTGCCAGGATCATGGACTGACCCCAGACCAGGTAGTCGCAATCGCGTCACATGACGG
GGGAAAGCAAGCCCTGGAAACCGTGCAAAGGTTGTTGCCGGTCCTTTGTCAAGACCACGGCCTTACACCG
GAGCAAGTCGTGGCCATTGCAAGCAATGGGGGTGGCAAACAGGCTCTTGAGACGGTTCAGAGACTTCTCC
CAGTTCTCTGTCAAGCCCACGGGCTGACTCCCGATCAAGTTGTAGCGATTGCGTCGCATGACGGAGGGAA
ACAAGCATTGGAGACTGTCCAACGGCTCCTTCCCGTGTTGTGTCAAGCCCACGGTTTGACGCCTGCACAA
GTGGTCGCCATCGCCAGCCATGATGGCGGTAAGCAGGCGCTGGAAACAGTACAGCGCCTGCTGCCTGTAC
TGTGCCAGGATCATGGACTGACCCCAGACCAGGTAGTCGCAATCGCGAACAATAATGGGGGAAAGCAAGC
CCTGGAAACCGTGCAAAGGTTGTTGCCGGTCCTTTGTCAAGACCACGGCCTTACACCGGAGCAAGTCGTG
GCCATTGCATCCCACGACGGTGGCAAACAGGCTCTTGAGACGGTTCAGAGACTTCTCCCAGTTCTCTGTC
AAGCCCACGGGCTGACTCCCGATCAAGTTGTAGCGATTGCGTCCAACGGTGGAGGGAAACAAGCATTGGA
GACTGTCCAACGGCTCCTTCCCGTGTTGTGTCAAGCCCACGGTTTGACGCCTGCACAAGTGGTCGCCATC
GCCAACAACAACGGCGGTAAGCAGGCGCTGGAAACAGTACAGCGCCTGCTGCCTGTACTGTGCCAGGATC
ATGGACTGACACCCGAACAGGTGGTCGCCATTGCTTCTAACATCGGAGGACGGCCAGCCTTGGAGTCCAT
CGTAGCCCAATTGTCCAGGCCCGATCCCGCGTTGGCTGCGTTAACGAATGACCATCTGGTGGCGTTGGCA
TGTCTTGGTGGACGACCCGCGCTCGATGCAGTCAAAAAGGGTCTGCCTCATGCTCCCGCATTGATCAAAA
GAACCAACCGGCGGATTCCCGAGAGAACTTCCCATCGAGTCGCGGGATCC
