>Addgene plasmid #42720 | TAL3257 | addgene partial sequence | sequence record 61017 | JDS-TALEN-F 5'-TAGGGGTCGGTAAACAGTGG-3'
GCGGGTGAGCTTAGGGGGCCTCCGCTCCAGCTCGACACCGGGCAGCTGCTGAAGATCGCGAAGAGAGGGG
GAGTAACAGCGGTAGAGGCAGTGCACGCCTGGCGCAATGCGCTCACCGGGGCCCCCTTGAACCTGACCCC
AGACCAGGTAGTCGCAATCGCGTCACATGACGGGGGAAAGCAAGCCCTGGAAACCGTGCAAAGGTTGTTG
CCGGTCCTTTGTCAAGACCACGGCCTTACACCGGAGCAAGTCGTGGCCATTGCAAATAATAACGGTGGCA
AACAGGCTCTTGAGACGGTTCAGAGACTTCTCCCAGTTCTCTGTCAAGCCCACGGGCTGACTCCCGATCA
AGTTGTAGCGATTGCGAATAACAATGGAGGGAAACAAGCATTGGAGACTGTCCAACGGCTCCTTCCCGTG
TTGTGTCAAGCCCACGGTTTGACGCCTGCACAAGTGGTCGCCATCGCCTCGAATGGCGGCGGTAAGCAGG
CGCTGGAAACAGTACAGCGCCTGCTGCCTGTACTGTGCCAGGATCATGGACTGACCCCAGACCAGGTAGT
CGCAATCGCGTCACATGACGGGGGAAAGCAAGCCCTGGAAACCGTGCAAAGGTTGTTGCCGGTCCTTTGT
CAAGACCACGGCCTTACACCGGAGCAAGTCGTGGCCATTGCAAGCAATGGGGGTGGCAAACAGGCTCTTG
AGACGGTTCAGAGACTTCTCCCAGTTCTCTGTCAAGCCCACGGGCTGACTCCCGATCAAGTTGTAGCGAT
TGCGTCCAACGGTGGAGGGAAACAAGCATTGGAGACTGTCCAACGGCTCCTTCCCGTGTTGTGTCAAGCC
CACGGTTTGACGCCTGCACAAGTGGTCGCCATCGCCTCGAATGGCGGC
